>Addgene plasmid #207272 | pHCMV_EEE_E1E2 | addgene full sequence | sequence record 407423 | Addgene NGS Result
GCGGCCGCTCTAGAGAGCTTGGCCCATTGCATACGTTGTATCCATATCATAATATGTACATTTATATTGG
CTCATGTCCAACATTACCGCCATGTTGACATTGATTATTGACTAGTTATTAATAGTAATCAATTACGGGG
TCATTAGTTCATAGCCCATATATGGAGTTCCGCGTTACATAACTTACGGTAAATGGCCCGCCTGGCTGAC
CGCCCAACGACCCCCGCCCATTGACGTCAATAATGACGTATGTTCCCATAGTAACGCCAATAGGGACTTT
CCATTGACGTCAATGGGTGGAGTATTTACGGTAAACTGCCCACTTGGCAGTACATCAAGTGTATCATATG
CCAAGTACGCCCCCTATTGACGTCAATGACGGTAAATGGCCCGCCTGGCATTATGCCCAGTACATGACCT
TATGGGACTTTCCTACTTGGCAGTACATCTACGTATTAGTCATCGCTATTACCATGGTGATGCGGTTTTG
GCAGTACATCAATGGGCGTGGATAGCGGTTTGACTCACGGGGATTTCCAAGTCTCCACCCCATTGACGTC
AATGGGAGTTTGTTTTGGCACCAAAATCAACGGGACTTTCCAAAATGTCGTAACAACTCCGCCCCATTGA
CGCAAATGGGCGGTAGGCGTGTACGGTGGGAGGTCTATATAAGCAGAGCTCGTTTAGTGAACCGTCAGAT
CGCCTGGACACGCCATCCACGCTGTTTTGACCTCCATAGATGACACCGGGACCGATCCAGCCTCCGGTCG
ACCGATCCTGAGAACTTCAGGGTGAGTTTGGGGACCCTTGATTGTTCTTTCTTTTTCGCTATTGTAAAAT
TCATGTTATATGGAGGGGGCAAAGTTTTCAGGGTGTTGTTTAGAATGGGAAGATGTCCCTTGTATCACCA
TGGACCCTCATGATAATTTTGTTTCTTTCACTTTCTACTCTGTTGACAACCATTGTCTCCTCTTATTTTC
TTTTCATTTTCTGTAACTTTTTCGTTAAACTTTAGCTTGCATTTGTAACGAATTTTTAAATTCACTTTTG
TTTATTTGTCAGATTGTAAGTACTTTCTCTAATCACTTTTTTTTCAAGGCAATCAGGGTATATTATATTG
TACTTCAGCACAGTTTTAGAGAACAATTGTTATAATTAAATGATAAGGTAGAATATTTCTGCATATAAAT
TCTGGCTGGCGTGGAAATATTCTTATTGGTAGAAACAACTACACCCTGGTCATCATCCTGCCTTTCTCTT
TATGGTTACAATGATATACACTGTTTGAGATGAGGATAAAATACTCTGAGTCCAAACCGGGCCCCTCTGC
TAACCATGTTCATGCCTTCTTCTCTTTCCTACAGCTCCTGGGCAACGTGCTGGTTGTTGTGCTGTCTCAT
CATTTTGGCAAAGAATTCGCCACCATGGGATCTCTGGCCACAGTGATGTGCGTGCTGGCTAACATCACAT
TTCCTTGCGATCAGCCCCCTTGCATGCCTTGCTGTTACGAGAAGAATCCTCATGAGACACTGACCATGCT
GGAACAGAACTACGACAGCAGAGCCTATGACCAGCTGCTGGATGCCGCTGTCAAGTGCAATGCTAGAAGA
ACCAGAAGGGATCTGGATACCCACTTCACCCAGTATAAACTCGCTAGACCTTACATTGCCGACTGTCCTA
ATTGCGGACACAGCAGATGCGACAGCCCTATTGCTATCGAGGAAGTCAGAGGAGATGCTCACGCTGGCGT
GATCAGAATCCAAACCTCCGCCATGTTCGGCCTCAAAACAGATGGCGTCGATCTGGCCTACATGAGCTTT
ATGAACGGAAAGACCCAGAAGTCCATCAAAATCGACAATCTCCACGTGAGGACCAGCGCTCCTTGCAGCC
TCGTGTCCCACCACGGCTACTACATCCTCGCCCAATGCCCCCCCGGAGATACCGTCACAGTGGGCTTTCA
CGACGGCCCCAATAGACACACATGCACCGTGGCTCACAAAGTGGAATTTAGGCCCGTGGGAAGGGAGAAG
TACAGACATCCCCCCGAGCATGGCGTGGAACTGCCTTGCAATAGATATACCCACAAAAGAGCCGACCAAG
GCCACTACGTGGAAATGCACCAACCCGGCCTCGTGGCTGATCACTCTCTGCTCAGCATCCACTCCGCTAA
GGTCAAGATCACAGTGCCTAGCGGCGCCCAAGTGAAGTACTATTGCAAGTGTCCCGATGTGAGAGAAGGA
ACCACAAGCAGCGATTACACCACCACATGCACCGACGTCAAGCAATGTAGAGCCTACCTCATCGACAACA
AGAAATGGGTGTACAACTCCGGCAGACTGCCTAGAGGCGAAGGCGACACCTTCAAGGGCAAACTGCACGT
CCCTTTTGTGCCCGTGAAGGCCAAGTGTATCGCCACACTGGCTCCCGAGCCTCTGGTCGAGCACAAGCAT
AGAACACTGATCCTCCATCTCTACCCCGACCATCCCACACTGCTGACAACAAGGTCTCTGGGCAGCGACG
CCAACCCCACAAGGCAGTGGATCGAGAGGCCTACAACAGTCAACTTCACCGTGACCGGAGAGGGCCTCGA
GTACACATGGGGCAATCATCCCCCTAAAAGAGTGTGGGCCCAAGAGTCCGGCGAGGGAAATCCTCACGGA
TGGCCCCACGAAGTGGTGGTCTACTACTACAATAGATACCCTCTCACCACCATCATCGGACTGTGTACAT
GCGTCGCCATCATTATGGTGAGCTGCGTCACAAGCGTGTGGCTGCTCTGTAGAACAAGAAATCTGTGCAT
CACCCCTTACAAGCTCGCCCCCAACGCCCAAGTGCCTATCCTCCTCGCTCTGCTGTGCTGCATTAAGCCT
ACCAGAGCCGACGACACCCTCCAAGTGCTGAACTATCTGTGGAACAACAATCAGAATTTTTTTTGGATGC
AAACCCTCATTCCTCTCGCCGCTCTGATTGTCTGCATGAGAATGCTGAGGTGCCTCTTTTGTTGCGGACC
CGCCTTTCTGCTGGTCTGCGGAGCTCTCGGAGCTGCTGCCTATGAACACACCGCCGTCATGCCCAACAAA
GTGGGAATCCCCTACAAGGCCCTCGTGGAAAGACCCGGCTATGCTCCCGTGCATCTGCAGATCCAGCTCG
TGAATACAAGAATTATCCCTAGCACCAACCTCGAGTACATCACATGCAAGTATAAAACAAAAGTCCCTAG
CCCCGTGGTGAAGTGTTGCGGAGCCACCCAGTGTACAAGCAAGCCCCACCCCGATTACCAGTGCCAAGTG
TTTACCGGCGTCTACCCCTTCATGTGGGGAGGAGCCTACTGCTTCTGCGACACAGAGAACACACAGATGT
CCGAGGCCTATGTGGAGAGATCCGAGGAGTGTTCCATCGATCACGCCAAGGCCTACAAAGTCCATACCGG
CACAGTCCAAGCCATGGTGAACATCACCTACGGAAGCGTGTCTTGGAGAAGCGCCGATGTCTACGTGAAC
GGCGAAACCCCCGCCAAGATTGGCGACGCCAAGCTGATCATTGGACCTCTGAGCTCCGCTTGGTCCCCCT
TCGACAACAAGGTGGTGGTGCATGGCCACGAGGTCTATAACTACGATTTCCCCGAGTATGGCACCGGCAA
AGCCGGCTCCTTTGGAGACCTCCAATCTAGAACCTCCACAAGCAACGACCTCTACGCCAACACAAATCTG
AAACTGCAGAGACCTCAAGCCGGCATCGTGCATACACCCTTTACCCAAGCCCCTTCCGGCTTCGAGAGAT
GGAAGAGGGACAAAGGAGCTCCTCTCAACGATGTGGCCCCCTTTGGCTGCTCCATTGCTCTCGAGCCTCT
GAGAGCTGAGAACTGTGCTGTGGGCTCCATCCCTATCAGCATTGACATCCCCGACGCTGCTTTCACAAGG
ATTAGCGAGACACCCACCGTGAGCGATCTCGAGTGCAAGATCACCGAGTGCACCTATGCCTCCGACTTCG
GAGGAATTGCCACCGTCGCCTACAAATCCTCCAAGGCCGGCAACTGTCCTATCCATAGCCCTTCCGGCGT
CGCCGTGATCAAAGAGAACGACGTGACACTGGCCGAGTCCGGAAGCTTCACCTTCCACTTCAGCACCGCC
AACATTCACCCCGCTTTTAAACTGCAAGTGTGCACCAGCGCCGTGACATGCAAAGGCGACTGTAAGCCCC
CCAAGGACCATATCGTGGATTACCCCGCCCAGCACACAGAGTCCTTTACAAGCGCCATCAGCGCCACAGC
TTGGAGCTGGCTCAAAGTGCTGGTGGGCGGCACATCCGCCTTCATCGTGCTCGGACTCATTGCCACCGCC
GTGGTGGCTCTGGTGCTGTTTTTCCACAGACATTGATGTCTTCCTGGAGCTCCAGTCATTGACTATAACG
TCTCAGATCTTTTTCCCTCTGCCAAAAATTATGGGGACATCATGAAGCCCCTTGAGCATCTGACTTCTGG
CTAATAAAGGAAATTTATTTTCATTGCAATAGTGTGTTGGAATTTTTTGTGTCTCTCACTCGGAAGGACA
TATGGGAGGGCAAATCATTTAAAACATCAGAATGAGTATTTGGTTTAGAGTTTGGCAACATATGCCCATA
TGCTGGCTGCCATGAACAAAGGTTGGCTATAAAGAGGTCATCAGTATATGAAACAGCCCCCTGCTGTCCA
TTCCTTATTCCATAGAAAAGCCTTGACTTGAGGTTAGATTTTTTTTATATTTTGTTTTGTGTTATTTTTT
TCTTTAACATCCCTAAAATTTTCCTTACATGTTTTACTAGCCAGATTTTTCCTCCTCTCCTGACTACTCC
CAGTCATAGCTGTCCCTCTTCTCTTATGGAGATCCCTCGACGGATCGGCCGCAATTCGTAATCATGTCAT
AGCTGTTTCCTGTGTGAAATTGTTATCCGCTCACAATTCCACACAACATACGAGCCGGAAGCATAAAGTG
TAAAGCCTGGGGTGCCTAATGAGTGAGCTAACTCACATTAATTGCGTTGCGCTCACTGCCCGCTTTCCAG
TCGGGAAACCTGTCGTGCCAGCTGCATTAATGAATCGGCCAACGCGCGGGGAGAGGCGGTTTGCGTATTG
GGCGCTCTTCCGCTTCCTCGCTCACTGACTCGCTGCGCTCGGTCGTTCGGCTGCGGCGAGCGGTATCAGC
TCACTCAAAGGCGGTAATACGGTTATCCACAGAATCAGGGGATAACGCAGGAAAGAACATGTGAGCAAAA
GGCCAGCAAAAGGCCAGGAACCGTAAAAAGGCCGCGTTGCTGGCGTTTTTCCATAGGCTCCGCCCCCCTG
ACGAGCATCACAAAAATCGACGCTCAAGTCAGAGGTGGCGAAACCCGACAGGACTATAAAGATACCAGGC
GTTTCCCCCTGGAAGCTCCCTCGTGCGCTCTCCTGTTCCGACCCTGCCGCTTACCGGATACCTGTCCGCC
TTTCTCCCTTCGGGAAGCGTGGCGCTTTCTCATAGCTCACGCTGTAGGTATCTCAGTTCGGTGTAGGTCG
TTCGCTCCAAGCTGGGCTGTGTGCACGAACCCCCCGTTCAGCCCGACCGCTGCGCCTTATCCGGTAACTA
TCGTCTTGAGTCCAACCCGGTAAGACACGACTTATCGCCACTGGCAGCAGCCACTGGTAACAGGATTAGC
AGAGCGAGGTATGTAGGCGGTGCTACAGAGTTCTTGAAGTGGTGGCCTAACTACGGCTACACTAGAAGAA
CAGTATTTGGTATCTGCGCTCTGCTGAAGCCAGTTACCTTCGGAAAAAGAGTTGGTAGCTCTTGATCCGG
CAAACAAACCACCGCTGGTAGCGGTGGTTTTTTTGTTTGCAAGCAGCAGATTACGCGCAGAAAAAAAGGA
TCTCAAGAAGATCCTTTGATCTTTTCTACGGGGTCTGACGCTCAGTGGAACGAAAACTCACGTTAAGGGA
TTTTGGTCATGAGATTATCAAAAAGGATCTTCACCTAGATCCTTTTAAATTAAAAATGAAGTTTTAAATC
AATCTAAAGTATATATGAGTAAACTTGGTCTGACAGTTACCAATGCTTAATCAGTGAGGCACCTATCTCA
GCGATCTGTCTATTTCGTTCATCCATAGTTGCCTGACTCCCCGTCGTGTAGATAACTACGATACGGGAGG
GCTTACCATCTGGCCCCAGTGCTGCAATGATACCGCGAGACCCACGCTCACCGGCACCAGATTTATCAGC
AATAAACCAGCCAGCCGGAAGGGCCGAGCGCAGAAGTGGTCCTGCAACTTTATCCGCCTCCATCCAGTCT
ATTAATTGTTGCCGGGAAGCTAGAGTAAGTAGTTCGCCAGTTAATAGTTTGCGCAACGTTGTTGCCATTG
CTACAGGCATCGTGGTGTCACGCTCGTCGTTTGGTATGGCTTCATTCAGCTCCGGTTCCCAACGATCAAG
GCGAGTTACATGATCCCCCATGTTGTGCAAAAAAGCGGTTAGCTCCTTCGGTCCTCCGATCGTTGTCAGA
AGTAAGTTGGCCGCAGTGTTATCACTCATGGTTATGGCAGCACTGCATAATTCTCTTACTGTCATGCCAT
CCGTAAGATGCTTTTCTGTGACTGGTGAGTACTCAACCAAGTCATTCTGAGAATAGTGTATGCGGCGACC
GAGTTGCTCTTGCCCGGCGTCAATACGGGATAATACCGCGCCACATAGCAGAACTTTAAAAGTGCTCATC
ATTGGAAAACGTTCTTCGGGGCGAAAACTCTCAAGGATCTTACCGCTGTTGAGATCCAGTTCGATGTAAC
CCACTCGTGCACCCAACTGATCTTCAGCATCTTTTACTTTCACCAGCGTTTCTGGGTGAGCAAAAACAGG
AAGGCAAAATGCCGCAAAAAAGGGAATAAGGGCGACACGGAAATGTTGAATACTCATACTCTTCCTTTTT
CAATATTATTGAAGCATTTATCAGGGTTATTGTCTCATGAGCGGATACATATTTGAATGTATTTAGAAAA
ATAAACAAATAGGGGTTCCGCGCACATTTCCCCGAAAAGTGCCACCTAAATTGTAAGCGTTAATATTTTG
TTAAAATTCGCGTTAAATTTTTGTTAAATCAGCTCATTTTTTAACCAATAGGCCGAAATCGGCAAAATCC
CTTATAAATCAAAAGAATAGACCGAGATAGGGT
[37 nt withheld, positions 7174-7210]
AAAGAACGTGGACTCCAACGTCAAAGG
[49 nt withheld, positions 7238-7286]
T
[91 nt withheld, positions 7288-7378]
G
[124 nt withheld, positions 7380-7503]
CCCATTCGCCATTCAGGCTGCGCAACTGTTGGGAAGGGCGATCGGTGCGGGCCTCTTCGCTATTACGCCA
GCTGGCGAAAGGGGGATGTGCTGCAAGGCGATTAAGTTGGGTAACGCCAGGGTTTTCCCAGTCACGACGT
TGTAAAACGACGGCCAGTGAGCGCGCGTAATACGACTCACTATAGGGCGAATTGGAGCTCCACCGCGGTG
Features (pLannotate 1.2.2; 16 found; start..end, strand, type, name):
     97..476     +  enhancer       CMV enhancer: human cytomegalovirus immediate early enhancer
    477..680     +  promoter       CMV promoter: human cytomegalovirus (CMV) immediate early promoter
    792..1364    +  intron         β-globin intron: intron from rabbit β-globin gene
   1431..4373    +  CDS            POLS_EEEVF (fragment): Experimental evidence at protein level: Swiss-Prot protein existence level 1. [Spike glycoprotein E1]: Class II viral fusion protein. Fusion activity is inactive as long as E1 is bound to E2 in mature virion. After virus attachment to target cell and endocytosis, acidification of the endosome would induce dissociation of E1/E2 heterodimer and concomitant trimerization of the E1 subunits. This E1 trimer is fusion active, and promotes release of viral nucleocapsid in cytoplasm after endosome and viral membrane fusion. Efficient fusion requires the presence of cholesterol and sphingolipid in the
   4483..4538    +  polyA_signal   β-globin poly(A) signal: rabbit β-globin polyadenylation signal (Gil and Proudfoot, 1987)
   4920..4936    -  protein_bind   lac operator: The lac repressor binds to the lac operator to inhibit transcription in E. coli. This inhibition can be relieved by adding lactose or isopropyl-β-D-thiogalactopyranoside (IPTG). lac repressor encoded by lacI
   4944..4974    -  promoter       lac promoter: promoter for the E. coli lac operon
   4989..5010    -  protein_bind   CAP binding site: CAP binding activates transcription in the presence of cAMP. E. coli catabolite activator protein
   5023..5115    -  CDS            lacI (fragment): lac repressor; lacI; The lac repressor binds to the lac operator to inhibit transcription in E. coli. This inhibition can be relieved by adding lactose or isopropyl-β-D-thiogalactopyranoside (IPTG).
   5298..5886    -  rep_origin     ori: high-copy-number ColE1/pMB1/pBR322/pUC origin of replication
   6057..6917    -  CDS            AmpR: β-lactamase; bla; confers resistance to ampicillin, carbenicillin, and related antibiotics
   6918..7022    -  promoter       AmpR promoter: bla
   7075..7503    -  rep_origin     f1 ori (sequence partly withheld): f1 bacteriophage origin of replication; arrow indicates direction of (+) strand synthesis
   7508..7663    -  CDS            lacZα (fragment): LacZα fragment of β-galactosidase; lacZ fragment
   7671..7689    +  promoter       T7 promoter: promoter for bacteriophage T7 RNA polymerase
   7698..14      +  misc_feature   MCS (fragment) (across the origin): pBluescript multiple cloning site
