[The description below was written by a language model from this plasmid's Addgene catalogue record and pLannotate feature annotations shown in this document.]
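Description:
pHCMV_EEE_E1E2 is a mammalian expression plasmid built on the pHCMV backbone that drives production of the Eastern equine encephalitis virus envelope glycoproteins. The insert, about 2.9 kb, was made by synthesis with mammalian codon optimization and cloned between retained EcoRI and BglII sites. In the annotated 7.7 kb sequence it appears as a single open reading frame matching a fragment of the EEEV structural polyprotein, the region that includes the E2 and E1 spike glycoproteins. E1 is the class II fusion protein that is held inactive in a heterodimer with E2 until endosomal acidification triggers its trimerization and membrane fusion.

Expression is controlled by the human cytomegalovirus immediate early enhancer and promoter. This is followed by a rabbit β-globin intron, which typically improves mRNA processing and expression, and the transcript is terminated by a rabbit β-globin polyadenylation signal downstream of the coding sequence. No epitope tag, reporter, or mammalian selection marker is annotated, so the plasmid appears suited to transient transfection.

The bacterial portion carries a high-copy ColE1/pUC-type origin and an ampicillin resistance gene (β-lactamase) under its own promoter. It also holds an f1 phage origin and pBluescript-derived remnants: a lac promoter and operator, lacI and lacZα fragments, a T7 promoter, and part of the multiple cloning site. These remnants have no role in the expression cassette.

The stated purpose is mammalian expression of the EEEV E1E2 protein. The associated publication concerns cell type-specific delivery through modular envelope design, which suggests use as an envelope-supplying plasmid for pseudotyped particles, although the record does not describe the particle system.
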