Addgene plasmid #207272: pHCMV_EEE_E1E2
Purpose: Mammalian expression of Eastern equine encephalitis virus E1E2 protein
Depositing lab: Feng Zhang. Depositing organization: Broad Institute. Publication: Cell type-specific delivery by modular envelope design. Strebinger D, Frangieh CJ, Friedrich MJ, Faure G, Macrae RK, Zhang F. Nat Commun. 2023 Aug 23;14(1):5141. doi: 10.1038/s41467-023-40788-8. PubMed 37612276.
Backbone
  Vector backbone: pHCMV
  Backbone manufacturer: Clontech
  Backbone size w/o insert (bp): 4764
  Vector type: Mammalian Expression
Growth in bacteria
  Bacterial resistance: Ampicillin, 100 μg/mL
  Growth temperature: 37°C
  Growth strain: NEB Stable
  Copy number: High Copy
Gene/Insert
  Gene/Insert name: EEE_E1E2
  Species: Eastern equine encephalitis virus
  Insert size (bp): 2949
  Mutation: mammalian codon optimization
  Entrez Gene: EEEVgp3 (a.k.a. EEEVgp3)
  Promoter: CMV promoter
  Cloning method: Restriction Enzyme; 5′ cloning site EcoRI (not destroyed); 3′ cloning site BglII (not destroyed)
Resource information
  A portion of this plasmid was derived from a plasmid made by: synthesis
Terms and licenses: Academic/Nonprofit Terms; Industry Terms: Not Available to Industry
How to cite: pHCMV_EEE_E1E2 was a gift from Feng Zhang (Addgene plasmid # 207272 ; http://n2t.net/addgene:207272 ; RRID:Addgene_207272)
